Addgene plasmid #59721: Human NANOS3-P2A-mCherry knock-in targeting construct
Purpose: Gene targeting construct for human NANOS3 locus, introducing a P2A-mCherry reporter gene. Contains an frt-PGK-Neo-PA-frt cassette that can be excised.
Depositing lab: Jacob Hanna. Depositing organization: Weizmann Institute of Science. Publication: SOX17 is a critical specifier of human primordial germ cell fate. Irie N, Weinberger L, Tang WW, Kobayashi T, Viukov S, Manor YS, Dietmann S, Hanna JH, Surani MA. Cell. 2015 Jan 15;160(1-2):253-68. doi: 10.1016/j.cell.2014.12.013. Epub 2014 Dec 24. PubMed 25543152.
Backbone
  Vector backbone: pNeoTK
  Total vector size (bp): 8294
  Vector type: Mammalian Expression
  Selectable markers: Neomycin (select with G418)
Growth in bacteria
  Bacterial resistance: Ampicillin, 100 μg/mL
  Growth temperature: 37°C
  Growth strain: DH5alpha
  Copy number: High Copy
Gene/Insert
  Gene/Insert name: P2A mCherry
  Species: Synthetic
  Insert size (bp): 837
  Cloning method: Restriction Enzyme; 5′ cloning site NheI (not destroyed); 3′ cloning site SalI (not destroyed)
  Sequencing primers: 5′ ggaacttcctgactaggggag
Terms and licenses: Academic/Nonprofit Terms; Industry Terms: Not Available to Industry
How to cite: Human NANOS3-P2A-mCherry knock-in targeting construct was a gift from Jacob Hanna (Addgene plasmid # 59721 ; http://n2t.net/addgene:59721 ; RRID:Addgene_59721)
