[The description below was written by a language model from this plasmid's Addgene catalogue record.]
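Description:
The Human NANOS3-P2A-mCherry knock-in targeting construct is a gene-targeting (homologous recombination donor) plasmid built on the pNeoTK backbone, with a recorded total size of about 8.3 kb. It is catalogued as a mammalian expression vector, but its stated purpose is to modify the endogenous human NANOS3 locus rather than to drive expression from the plasmid itself. In bacteria it is maintained as a high-copy plasmid under ampicillin selection. In mammalian cells, selection relies on a neomycin resistance gene, which confers resistance to G418.

The payload is a synthetic P2A-mCherry cassette of roughly 840 bp, cloned between NheI and SalI sites that were both preserved. P2A is a self-cleaving 2A peptide, so when it is joined in frame to a coding sequence the upstream protein and the red fluorescent protein mCherry are produced as separate polypeptides from one transcript. Introduced at NANOS3, this arrangement would make mCherry fluorescence report activity of the endogenous gene. The construct also carries an frt-PGK-Neo-pA-frt cassette, in which the PGK promoter drives the neomycin resistance gene followed by a polyadenylation signal. This allows enrichment of cells that have integrated the donor, and the flanking frt sites permit later excision of the cassette by Flp recombinase, leaving the reporter in place.

No feature table is provided, so the record does not state the extent of the NANOS3 homology arms, the exact junction with the NANOS3 coding sequence, or whether a negative selection marker (as the backbone name might suggest) is present. The associated publication concerns specification of human primordial germ cell fate, which fits use of the construct to generate NANOS3 reporter lines for tracking germ cell-like cells.
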