>Addgene plasmid #59721 | Human NANOS3-P2A-mCherry knock-in targeting construct | addgene partial sequence | sequence record 99670 | mCherry-R 5'-TTGGTCACCTTCAGCTTGG-3'
CCTCGATCTCGAACTCGTGGCCGTTCACGGAGCCCTCCATGTGCACCTTGAAGCGCATGAACTCCTTGAT
GATGGCCATGTTATCCTCCTCGCCCTTGCTCACCATGGTAAGCTTCAGCTGAAGCTTGCATGCGGGCCCG
GGGTTGGACTCGACGTCTCCCGCAAGCTTAAGAAGGTCAAAATTCAAAGTTTGCTTACCAGAACCGTCGA
CTCTAGAGTCGCGACCGCTGTAGGTGGACATGGAGGGAGAGCAGGAGGGCGAAGGCTCAGACTTCCCGGC
ACCTCTGAAACCTAGTGGAGGGGGAGGGAGAGAAATGCTTAATCACAGGCGATGACTCAACGCTCCCCAA
GTTGCCCACGGACTCGGCCTCCGGGCCTGCTGGACCTCTGGCGCCACCCAGGGGCTGCTCCGGAGACAGC
GACCCCGTGGCGTCTCTGGCTCCGCCGGGCGGCCCCGCTGGGACCCAGAGCCCGAGACAAAGCACAGGAG
TTCCGATTCTGCGACTGTGGTGCCCTCTCGTGGCCGCCGTGCTCTGGGGTCCCCGGATCTGTTACTCCCA
AAAGTTGTTCATCAGAAAGGCTGGCCGCAGGACACCATCTTCCCTATGTCCTTTTGGCCTCCAGCGTCTC
CCAGTGAGACAGCATCAAACCTCACAGGAAACACTATCTTCTCCTGGAGGCAGTCTTTCATGCTTTCTTT
TTTTTGTGAGACGGAGTCTCACTCTGTCGCCCAGGCTGGAGTGCAGTGACGTGACCTCAGCTCACTGCGA
CCTCCGCCTCCCGGGTTCTAGCGATTCTCCTGTCTCAGCCC
