>Addgene plasmid #59721 | Human NANOS3-P2A-mCherry knock-in targeting construct | addgene partial sequence | sequence record 99697 | Neo-F 5'-CGTTGGCTACCCGTGATATT-3'
GGCTGACCGCTTCCTCGTGCTTTACGGTATCGCCGCTCCCGATTCGCAGCGCATCGCCTTCTATCGCCTT
CTTGACGAGTTCTTCTGAGGGGATCAATTCTCTAGAGCTCGCTGATCAGCCTCGACTGTGCCTTCTAGTT
GCCAGCCATCTGTTGTTTGCCCCTCCCCCGTGCCTTCCTTGACCCTGGAAGGTGCCACTCCCACTGTCCT
TTCCTAATAAAATGAGGAAATTGCATCGCATTGTCTGAGTAGGTGTCATTCTATTCTGGGGGGTGGGGTG
GGGCAGGACAGCAAGGGGGAGGATTGGGAAGACAATAGCAGGCATGCTGGGGATGCGGTGGGCTCTATGG
CTTCTGAGGCGGAAAGAACCAGCTGGGGGCGCGCCCCTCGAGGAAGTTCCTATACTTTCTAGAGAATAGG
AACTTCGGTACCCTAGAAAGCTTATAACTTCGTATAATGTATGCTATACGAAGTTATAGATCTCCTAGAG
TTAACGAGGCTGCCTACACCTGGGCAAGGGCACCGGGGCTCGGCTGGATTTCCAGGAAGACCCACCCTAT
GACGACTGCCCCCACTCCCAGACCCTCCCCCCAGCCTGGGATTGAGCCCTGGGGATGACCCGGGGTTGGC
AAGGGAAGAGCTGAAATCGCCCTGTCCTTGGGGACCCCACCCTTTGTGCCATCTGCCGTTTCCCTAGTGC
TGGGCATCCAGTCAGCCCTCAATAAATGCTTATGAATGGATCAACAACAGACAAGCCCTGGTCTTGGGAC
AAGGTGTAGTGTGAACCTTGCTGGGAGTCCTGTACCTAGATCTCCC
