>Addgene plasmid #59721 | Human NANOS3-P2A-mCherry knock-in targeting construct | addgene partial sequence | sequence record 101076 | mCherry-F 5'-ccccgtaatgcagaagaaga-3'
CCGAGGACGGCGCCCTGAAGGGCGAGATCAAGCAGAGGCTGAAGCTGAAGGACGGCGGCCACTACGACGC
TGAGGTCAAGACCACCTACAAGGCCAAGAAGCCCGTGCAGCTGCCCGGCGCCTACAACGTCAACATCAAG
TTGGACATCACCTCCCACAACGAGGACTACACCATCGTGGAACAGTACGAACGCGCCGAGGGCCGCCACT
CCACCGGCGGCATGGACGAGCTGTACAAGTAGGCTAGCTCCGGGTCTAGCCGCGGATAACTTCGTATAAT
GTATGCTATACGAAGTTATGAATTCTAGGATCGATGAAGTTCCTATACTTTCTAGAGAATAGGAACTTCG
GATCCCGGCGCGCCCTACCGGGTAGGGGAGGCGCTTTTCCCAAGGCAGTCTGGAGCATGCGCTTTAGCAG
CCCCGCTGGGCACTTGGCGCTACACAAGTGGCCTCTGGCCTCGCACACATTCCACATCCACCGGTAGGCG
CCAACCGGCTCCGTTCTTTGGTGGCCCCTTCGCGCCACCTTCTACTCCTCCCCTAGTCAGGAAGTTCCCC
CCCGCCCCGCAGCTCGCGTCGTGCAGGACGTGACAAATGGAAGTAGCACGTCTCACTAGTCTCGTGCAGA
TGGACAGCACCGCTGAGCAATGGAAGCGGGTAGGCCTTTGGGGCAGCGGCCAATAGCAGCTTTGCTCCTT
CGCTTTCTGGGCTCAGAGGCTGGGAAGGGGTGGGTCCGGGGGCGGGCTCA
