LOCUS       Exported 8294 bp ds-DNA circular SYN 12-MAY-2021
DEFINITION  Gene targeting construct for human NANOS3 locus, introducing a
            P2A-mCherry reporter gene. Contains an frt-PGK-Neo-PA-frt cassette
            that can be excised..
ACCESSION   .
VERSION     .
KEYWORDS    Human NANOS3-P2A-mCherry knock-in targeting construct
SOURCE      synthetic DNA construct
  ORGANISM  synthetic DNA construct
REFERENCE   1 (bases 1 to 8294)
  AUTHORS   Naoko Irie, Leehee Weinberger, Walfred W.C. Tang, Toshihiro
            Kobayashi, Sergey Viukov, Yair S. Manor, Sabine Dietmann, Jacob H.
            Hanna, M. Azim Surani
  TITLE     SOX17 Is a Critical Specifier of Human Primordial Germ Cell Fate
  JOURNAL   Cell 160, 1–16, January 15, 2015
REFERENCE   2 (bases 1 to 8294)
  AUTHORS   .
  TITLE     Direct Submission
  JOURNAL   Exported May 12, 2021 from SnapGene Server 1.1.58
            http://www.snapgene.com
FEATURES             Location/Qualifiers
     source          1..8294
                     /organism="synthetic DNA construct"
                     /mol_type="other DNA"
     promoter        236..298
                     /label=Mini-TK promoter
                     /note="minimal herpes simplex virus (HSV) thymidine kinase
                     promoter"
     CDS             377..1507
                     /codon_start=1
                     /product="herpes simplex virus thymidine kinase"
                     /label=HSV TK
                     /note="confers sensitivity to nucleoside analogs such as
                     acyclovir or ganciclovir"
                     /translation="MASYPGHQHASAFDQAARSRGHSNRRTALRPRRQQEATEVRPEQK
                     MPTLLRVYIDGPHGMGKTTTTQLLVALGSRDDIVYVPEPMTYWRVLGASETIANIYTTQ
                     HRLDQGEISAGDAAVVMTSAQITMGMPYTVTDAVLAPHIGGEAGSSHAPPPALTLIFDR
                     HPIAALLCYPAARYLMGSMTPQAVLAFVALIPPTLPGTNIVLGALPEDRHIDRLAKRQR
                     PGERLDLAMLTAIRRVYGLLANTVRYLQGGGSWREDWGQLSGTAVPPQGAEPQSNAGPR
                     PHIGDTLFTLFRAPELLAPNGDLYNVFAWALDVLAKRLRPMHVFILDYDQSPAGCRDAL
                     LQLTSGMIQTHVTTPGSIPTICDLARTFAREMGEAN"
     primer_bind     complement(1505..1524)
                     /label=TK-pA-R
                     /note="Thymidine kinase polyA, reverse primer"
     polyA_signal    1549..1597
                     /label=HSV TK poly(A) signal
                     /note="herpes simplex virus thymidine kinase
                     polyadenylation signal (Cole and Stacy, 1985)"
     primer_bind     2027..2043
                     /label=M13 fwd
                     /note="common sequencing primer, one of multiple similar
                     variants"
     protein_bind    2899..2932
                     /label=loxP
                     /bound_moiety="Cre recombinase"
                     /note="Cre-mediated recombination occurs in the 8-bp core
                     sequence (GCATACAT)."
     protein_bind    2950..2983
                     /label=FRT (minimal)
                     /bound_moiety="FLP recombinase from the Saccharomyces
                     cerevisiae 2u plasmid"
                     /note="supports FLP-mediated excision but not integration
                     (Turan and Bode, 2011)"
     polyA_signal    3026..3250
                     /label=bGH poly(A) signal
                     /note="bovine growth hormone polyadenylation signal"
     primer_bind     3239..3256
                     /label=BGH-rev
                     /note="Bovine growth hormone terminator, reverse primer.
                     Also called BGH reverse"
     CDS             complement(3288..4091)
                     /codon_start=1
                     /gene="aph(3')-II (or nptII)"
                     /product="aminoglycoside phosphotransferase from Tn5"
                     /label=NeoR/KanR
                     /note="confers resistance to neomycin, kanamycin, and G418
                     (Geneticin(R))"
                     /translation="MGSAIEQDGLHAGSPAAWVERLFGYDWAQQTIGCSDAAVFRLSAQ
                     GRPVLFVKTDLSGALNELQDEAARLSWLATTGVPCAAVLDVVTEAGRDWLLLGEVPGQD
                     LLSSHLAPAEKVSIMADAMRRLHTLDPATCPFDHQAKHRIERARTRMEAGLVNQDDLDE
                     EHQGLAPAELFARLKARMPDGEDLVVTHGDACLPNIMVENGRFSGFIDCGRLGVADRYQ
                     DIALATRDIAEELGGEWADRFLVLYGIAAPDSQRIAFYRLLDEFF"
     primer_bind     complement(3399..3418)
                     /label=Neo-F
                     /note="Neomycin resistance gene, forward primer"
     primer_bind     4009..4028
                     /label=Neo-R
                     /note="Neomycin resistance gene, reverse primer"
     promoter        complement(4105..4605)
                     /label=PGK promoter
                     /note="mouse phosphoglycerate kinase 1 promoter"
     primer_bind     complement(4153..4172)
                     /label=mPGK-F
                     /note="Mouse PGK promoter, forward primer"
     primer_bind     4547..4570
                     /label=MSCV-rev
                     /note="Murine stem cell virus, reverse primer"
     protein_bind    4626..4659
                     /label=FRT (minimal)
                     /bound_moiety="FLP recombinase from the Saccharomyces
                     cerevisiae 2u plasmid"
                     /note="supports FLP-mediated excision but not integration
                     (Turan and Bode, 2011)"
     protein_bind    4676..4709
                     /label=loxP
                     /bound_moiety="Cre recombinase"
                     /note="Cre-mediated recombination occurs in the 8-bp core
                     sequence (GCATACAT)."
     CDS             complement(4733..5443)
                     /codon_start=1
                     /product="monomeric derivative of DsRed fluorescent protein
                     (Shaner et al., 2004)"
                     /label=mCherry
                     /note="mammalian codon-optimized"
                     /translation="MVSKGEEDNMAIIKEFMRFKVHMEGSVNGHEFEIEGEGEGRPYEG
                     TQTAKLKVTKGGPLPFAWDILSPQFMYGSKAYVKHPADIPDYLKLSFPEGFKWERVMNF
                     EDGGVVTVTQDSSLQDGEFIYKVKLRGTNFPSDGPVMQKKTMGWEASSERMYPEDGALK
                     GEIKQRLKLKDGGHYDAEVKTTYKAKKPVQLPGAYNVNIKLDITSHNEDYTIVEQYERA
                     EGRHSTGGMDELYK"
     primer_bind     complement(5011..5030)
                     /label=mCherry-F
                     /note="mCherry, forward primer"
     primer_bind     5280..5298
                     /label=mCherry-R
                     /note="mCherry, reverse primer"
     regulatory      6475..6484
                     /regulatory_class="other"
                     /note="vertebrate consensus sequence for strong initiation
                     of translation (Kozak, 1987)"
     promoter        6528..6632
                     /gene="bla"
                     /label=AmpR promoter
     CDS             6633..7493
                     /codon_start=1
                     /gene="bla"
                     /product="beta-lactamase"
                     /label=AmpR
                     /note="confers resistance to ampicillin, carbenicillin, and
                     related antibiotics"
                     /translation="MSIQHFRVALIPFFAAFCLPVFAHPETLVKVKDAEDQLGARVGYI
                     ELDLNSGKILESFRPEERFPMMSTFKVLLCGAVLSRIDAGQEQLGRRIHYSQNDLVEYS
                     PVTEKHLTDGMTVRELCSAAITMSDNTAANLLLTTIGGPKELTAFLHNMGDHVTRLDRW
                     EPELNEAIPNDERDTTMPVAMATTLRKLLTGELLTLASRQQLIDWMEADKVAGPLLRSA
                     LPAGWFIADKSGAGERGSRGIIAALGPDGKPSRIVVIYTTGSQATMDERNRQIAEIGAS
                     LIKHW"
     primer_bind     complement(6851..6870)
                     /label=Amp-R
                     /note="Ampicillin resistance gene, reverse primer"
     rep_origin      7664..8252
                     /direction=RIGHT
                     /label=ori
                     /note="high-copy-number ColE1/pMB1/pBR322/pUC origin of
                     replication"
     primer_bind     8153..8172
                     /label=pBR322ori-F
                     /note="pBR322 origin, forward primer"
ORIGIN
        1 cggaccgtag agtcgagcag tgtggttttc aagaggaagc aaaaagcctc tccacccagg
       61 cctggaatgt ttccacccaa tgtcgagcag tgtggttttg caagaggaag caaaaagcct
      121 ctccacccag gcctggaatg tttccaccca atgtcgagca aaccccgccc agcgtcttgt
      181 cattggcgaa ttggaacacg cagatgcagt cggggcggcg cggtcccagg tccacttcgc
      241 atattaaggt gacgcgtgtg gcctcgaaca ccgagcgacc ctgcagcgac ccgcttaaca
      301 gcgtcaacag cgtgccgcac atcttggtgg cgtgaaactc ccgcacctct tcggccagcg
      361 ccttgtagaa gcgcgtatgg cttcgtaccc cggccatcag cacgcgtctg cgttcgacca
      421 ggctgcgcgt tctcgcggcc atagcaaccg acgtacggcg ttgcgccctc gccggcagca
      481 agaagccacg gaagtccgcc cggagcagaa aatgcccacg ctactgcggg tttatataga
      541 cggtccccac gggatgggga aaaccaccac cacgcaactg ctggtggccc tgggttcgcg
      601 cgacgatatc gtctacgtac ccgagccgat gacttactgg cgggtgctgg gggcttccga
      661 gacaatcgcg aacatctaca ccacacaaca ccgccttgac cagggtgaga tatcggccgg
      721 ggacgcggcg gtggtaatga caagcgccca gataacaatg ggcatgcctt ataccgtgac
      781 cgacgccgtt ctggctcctc atatcggggg ggaggctggg agctcacatg ccccgccccc
      841 ggccctcacc ctcatcttcg accgccatcc catcgccgcc ctcctgtgct acccggccgc
      901 gcgatacctt atgggcagca tgacccccca ggccgtgctg gcgttcgtgg ccctcatccc
      961 gccgaccttg cccggcacaa acatcgtgtt gggggccctt ccggaggaca gacacatcga
     1021 ccgcctggcc aaacgccagc gccccggcga gcggcttgac ctggctatgc tgaccgcgat
     1081 tcgccgcgtt tacgggctgc ttgccaatac ggtgcggtat ctgcagggcg gcgggtcgtg
     1141 gcgggaggat tggggacagc tttcggggac ggccgtgccg ccccagggtg ccgagcccca
     1201 gagcaacgcg ggcccacgac cccatatcgg ggacacgtta tttaccctgt ttcgggcccc
     1261 cgagttgctg gcccccaacg gcgacctgta caacgtgttt gcctgggcct tggacgtctt
     1321 ggccaaacgc ctccgtccca tgcacgtctt tatcctggat tacgaccaat cgcccgccgg
     1381 ctgccgggac gccctgctgc aacttacctc cgggatgatc cagacccacg tcaccacccc
     1441 aggctccata ccgacgatct gcgacctggc gcgcacgttt gcacgggaga tgggggaggc
     1501 taactgaaac acggaaggag acaataccgg aaggaacccg cgctatgtcg gcaataaaaa
     1561 gacagaataa aacgcacggg tgttgggtcg tttgttcata aacgcggggt tcggtcccag
     1621 ggctggcact ctgtcgatac cccaccgaga ccccattggg gccaatacgc ccgcgtttct
     1681 tccttttccc caccccaccc cccaagttcg ggtgaaggcc cagggctcgc agccaacgtc
     1741 gggcggcagg cctgccatag ccacgggccc cgtgggttag ggacggggtc ccccatgggg
     1801 aatggtttat ggttcgtggg ggttattatt ttgggcgttg cgtggggtca gtccacgact
     1861 ggactgagca gacagaccca tggtttttgg atggcctggg catggaccgc atgtactggc
     1921 gcgacacgaa caccgggcgt ctgtggctgc caaacacccc cgacccccaa aaaccaccgc
     1981 gcggatttct ggcgccgccg gaccaactaa acctgactac ggaccggtaa aacgacggcc
     2041 agtgttaaca agatctggag gtggaggagg caggcagggg tgtggggatt cccccacatg
     2101 catttccccc ccgccctgcc agaacagccc catccttctg ctcctgccca agcccaccca
     2161 ggacatggtc ccattccctg ccccctaaat gtccctccct tgctctaaac tgcctggctt
     2221 gtcactgggg catccatggt gacataaaca ttcaccttcc ttagtgatga ggatgtcggg
     2281 ggggggggct ctgtctagtt gtgtgtcaat ttcttcctca aatgaagccc ccacctccag
     2341 tacggagctg ggggtgggat gggaggagtc cacccatctt gcatgtcagt gcagggggtg
     2401 gctgaaagac caaatgtcca cagaaagggt ctcatgatgt cgatctggct ttgaggtgcc
     2461 atgaaccccc ccagctaccc caaggcaccc acttgtgttt ctctgcacaa agcagctcac
     2521 cccagcaccc cagggtgccg aaactcaaag aaggagaagg ggagatctag gtacaggact
     2581 cccagcaagg ttcacactac accttgtccc aagaccaggg cttgtctgtt gttgatccat
     2641 tcataagcat ttattgaggg ctgactggat gcccagcact agggaaacgg cagatggcac
     2701 aaagggtggg gtccccaagg acagggcgat ttcagctctt cccttgccaa ccccgggtca
     2761 tccccagggc tcaatcccag gctgggggga gggtctggga gtgggggcag tcgtcatagg
     2821 gtgggtcttc ctggaaatcc agccgagccc cggtgccctt gcccaggtgt aggcagcctc
     2881 gttaactcta ggagatctat aacttcgtat agcatacatt atacgaagtt ataagctttc
     2941 tagggtaccg aagttcctat tctctagaaa gtataggaac ttcctcgagg ggcgcgcccc
     3001 cagctggttc tttccgcctc agaagccata gagcccaccg catccccagc atgcctgcta
     3061 ttgtcttccc aatcctcccc cttgctgtcc tgccccaccc caccccccag aatagaatga
     3121 cacctactca gacaatgcga tgcaatttcc tcattttatt aggaaaggac agtgggagtg
     3181 gcaccttcca gggtcaagga aggcacgggg gaggggcaaa caacagatgg ctggcaacta
     3241 gaaggcacag tcgaggctga tcagcgagct ctagagaatt gatcccctca gaagaactcg
     3301 tcaagaaggc gatagaaggc gatgcgctgc gaatcgggag cggcgatacc gtaaagcacg
     3361 aggaagcggt cagcccattc gccgccaagc tcttcagcaa tatcacgggt agccaacgct
     3421 atgtcctgat agcgatccgc cacacccagc cggccacagt cgatgaatcc agaaaagcgg
     3481 ccattttcca ccatgatatt cggcaagcag gcatcgccat gggtcacgac gagatcctcg
     3541 ccgtcgggca tgcgcgcctt gagcctggcg aacagttcgg ctggcgcgag cccctgatgc
     3601 tcttcgtcca gatcatcctg attgacaaga ccggcttcca tccgagtacg tgctcgctcg
     3661 atgcgatgtt tcgcttggtg gtcgaatggg caggtagccg gatcaagcgt atgcagccgc
     3721 cgcattgcat cagccatgat ggatactttc tcggcaggag caaggtgaga tgacaggaga
     3781 tcctgccccg gcacttcgcc caatagcagc cagtcccttc ccgcttcagt gacaacgtcg
     3841 agcacagctg cgcaaggaac gcccgtcgtg gccagccacg atagccgcgc tgcctcgtcc
     3901 tgcagttcat tcagggcacc ggacaggtcg gtcttgacaa aaagaaccgg gcgcccctgc
     3961 gctgacagcc ggaacacggc ggcatcagag cagccgattg tctgttgtgc ccagtcatag
     4021 ccgaatagcc tctccaccca agcggccgga gaacctgcgt gcaatccatc ttgttcaatg
     4081 gccgatccca tattggctgc aggtcgaaag gcccggagat gaggaagagg agaacagcgc
     4141 ggcagacgtg cgcttttgaa gcgtgcagaa tgccgggctt ccggaggacc ttcgggcgcc
     4201 cgccccgccc ctgagcccgc ccctgagccc gcccccggac ccaccccttc ccagcctctg
     4261 agcccagaaa gcgaaggagc caaagctgct attggccgct gccccaaagg cctacccgct
     4321 tccattgctc agcggtgctg tccatctgca cgagactagt gagacgtgct acttccattt
     4381 gtcacgtcct gcacgacgcg agctgcgggg cgggggggaa cttcctgact aggggaggag
     4441 tagaaggtgg cgcgaagggg ccaccaaaga acggagccgg ttggcgccta ccggtggatg
     4501 tggaatgtgt gcgaggccag aggccacttg tgtagcgcca agtgcccagc ggggctgcta
     4561 aagcgcatgc tccagactgc cttgggaaaa gcgcctcccc tacccggtag ggcgcgccgg
     4621 gatccgaagt tcctattctc tagaaagtat aggaacttca tcgatcctag aattcataac
     4681 ttcgtatagc atacattata cgaagttatc cgcggctaga cccggagcta gcctacttgt
     4741 acagctcgtc catgccgccg gtggagtggc ggccctcggc gcgttcgtac tgttccacga
     4801 tggtgtagtc ctcgttgtgg gaggtgatgt ccaacttgat gttgacgttg taggcgccgg
     4861 gcagctgcac gggcttcttg gccttgtagg tggtcttgac ctcagcgtcg tagtggccgc
     4921 cgtccttcag cttcagcctc tgcttgatct cgcccttcag ggcgccgtcc tcggggtaca
     4981 tccgctcgga ggaggcctcc cagcccatgg tcttcttctg cattacgggg ccgtcggagg
     5041 ggaagttggt gccgcgcagc ttcaccttgt agatgaactc gccgtcctgc agggaggagt
     5101 cctgggtcac ggtcaccacg ccgccgtcct cgaagttcat cacgcgctcc cacttgaagc
     5161 cctcggggaa ggacagcttc aagtagtcgg ggatgtcggc ggggtgcttc acgtaggcct
     5221 tggagccgta catgaactga ggggacagga tgtcccaggc gaagggcagg gggccaccct
     5281 tggtcacctt cagcttggcg gtctgggtgc cctcgtaggg gcggccctcg ccctcgccct
     5341 cgatctcgaa ctcgtggccg ttcacggagc cctccatgtg caccttgaag cgcatgaact
     5401 ccttgatgat ggccatgtta tcctcctcgc ccttgctcac catggtaagc ttcagctgaa
     5461 gcttgcatgc gggcccgggg ttggactcga cgtctcccgc aagcttaaga aggtcaaaat
     5521 tcaaagtttg cttaccagaa ccgtcgactc tagagtcgcg accgctgtag gtggacatgg
     5581 agggagagca ggagggcgaa ggctcagact tcccggcacc tctgaaacct agtggagggg
     5641 gagggagaga aatgcttaat cacaggcgat gactcaacgc tccccaagtt gcccacggac
     5701 tcggcctccg ggcctgctgg acctctggcg ccacccaggg gctgctccgg agacagcgac
     5761 cccgtggcgt ctctggctcc gccgggcggc cccgctggga cccagagccc gagacaaagc
     5821 acaggagttc cgattctgcg actgtggtgc cctctcgtgg ccgccgtgct ctggggtccc
     5881 cggatctgtt actcccaaaa gttgttcatc agaaaggctg gccgcaggac accatcttcc
     5941 ctatgtcctt ttggcctcca gcgtctccca gtgagacagc atcaaacctc acaggaaaca
     6001 ctatcttctc ctggaggcag tctttcatgc tttctttttt ttgtgagacg gagtctcact
     6061 ctgtcgccca ggctggagtg cagtgacgtg acctcagctc actgcgacct ccgcctcccg
     6121 ggttctagcg attctcctgt ctcagccccc cgagtagcag ggattacagg cgcatgccac
     6181 catgcccagt taattttttg tattttcagt agagacgggg tttcaccatg ttggccaggc
     6241 tggtcttgaa ttcctgacct caggtgatcc acctgcctca gcttccccaa gtactgggat
     6301 tacaggcatg agccaccatg accagtgctt tttttttttt ttaagacgag gtcttgctgt
     6361 gttgcccagg ctgcagtgca gtggcaccat ctcagctcac tgcagcctct gtcccctgga
     6421 cccaagcgat cctccctcgt cagcctccca agtagctggg actacaggca cgcggccgcc
     6481 atggtcatag ctgtttgacg tcaggtggca cttttcgggg aaatgtgcgc ggaaccccta
     6541 tttgtttatt tttctaaata cattcaaata tgtatccgct cacgagacaa taaccctgat
     6601 aaatgcttca ataatattga aaaaggaaga gtatgagtat tcaacatttc cgtgtcgccc
     6661 ttattccctt ttttgcggca ttttgccttc ctgtttttgc tcacccagaa acgctggtga
     6721 aagtaaaaga tgctgaagat cagttgggtg cacgagtggg ttacatcgaa ctggatctca
     6781 acagcggtaa gatccttgag agttttcgcc ccgaagaacg ttttccaatg atgagcactt
     6841 ttaaagttct gctatgtggc gcggtattat cccgtattga cgccgggcaa gagcaactcg
     6901 gtcgccgcat acactattct cagaatgact tggttgagta ctcaccagtc acagaaaagc
     6961 atcttacgga tggcatgaca gtaagagaat tatgcagtgc tgccataacc atgagtgata
     7021 acactgcggc caacttactt ctgacaacga tcggaggacc gaaggagcta accgcttttt
     7081 tgcacaacat gggggatcat gtaactcgcc ttgatcgttg ggaaccggag ctgaatgaag
     7141 ccataccaaa cgacgagcgt gacaccacga tgcctgtagc aatggcaaca acgttgcgca
     7201 aactattaac tggcgaacta cttactctag cttcccggca acaattaata gactggatgg
     7261 aggcggataa agttgcagga ccacttctgc gctcggccct tccggctggc tggtttattg
     7321 ctgataaatc tggagccggt gagcgtgggt ctcgcggtat cattgcagca ctggggccag
     7381 atggtaagcc ctcccgtatc gtagttatct acacgacggg gagtcaggca actatggatg
     7441 aacgaaatag acagatcgct gagataggtg cctcactgat taagcattgg taactgtcag
     7501 accaagttta ctcatatata ctttagattg atttaaaact tcatttttaa tttaaaagga
     7561 tctaggtgaa gatccttttt gataatctca tgaccaaaat cccttaacgt gagttttcgt
     7621 tccactgagc gtcagacccc gtagaaaaga tcaaaggatc ttcttgagat cctttttttc
     7681 tgcgcgtaat ctgctgcttg caaacaaaaa aaccaccgct accagcggtg gtttgtttgc
     7741 cggatcaaga gctaccaact ctttttccga aggtaactgg cttcagcaga gcgcagatac
     7801 caaatactgt ccttctagtg tagccgtagt taggccacca cttcaagaac tctgtagcac
     7861 cgcctacata cctcgctctg ctaatcctgt taccagtggc tgctgccagt ggcgataagt
     7921 cgtgtcttac cgggttggac tcaagacgat agttaccgga taaggcgcag cggtcgggct
     7981 gaacgggggg ttcgtgcaca cagcccagct tggagcgaac gacctacacc gaactgagat
     8041 acctacagcg tgagcattga gaaagcgcca cgcttcccga agggagaaag gcggacaggt
     8101 atccggtaag cggcagggtc ggaacaggag agcgcacgag ggagcttcca gggggaaacg
     8161 cctggtatct ttatagtcct gtcgggtttc gccacctctg acttgagcgt cgatttttgt
     8221 gatgctcgtc aggggggcgg agcctatgga aaaacgccag caacgcggcc tttttacggt
     8281 tcctggcctt ttgc
//
